Addgene plasmid #21647: pIS1 Cyclin D2 long-mut-miR15/16
Depositing lab: David Bartel. Depositing organization: Whitehead Institute for Biomedical Research. Publication: Widespread shortening of 3'UTRs by alternative cleavage and polyadenylation activates oncogenes in cancer cells. Mayr C, Bartel DP. Cell. 2009 Aug 21. 138(4):673-84. 10.1016/j.cell.2009.06.016 PubMed 19703394.
Backbone
  Vector backbone: pIS1
  Backbone manufacturer: Available from Addgene (#12179)
  Backbone size w/o insert (bp): 4085
  Vector type: Mammalian Expression, Luciferase
Growth in bacteria
  Bacterial resistance: Ampicillin, 100 μg/mL
  Growth temperature: 37°C
  Growth strain: DH5alpha
  Copy number: High Copy
Gene/Insert
  Gene/Insert name: Cyclin D2 long-mut-miR15/16 (alt names: CM7; Cyclin D2)
  Species: H. sapiens (human)
  Insert size (bp): 5300
  Mutation: Mutant miR15/16 microRNA binding sites
  Entrez Gene: CCND2 (a.k.a. KIAK0002, MPPH3)
  Tag / fusion protein: Luciferase (N terminal on backbone)
  Cloning method: Restriction Enzyme; 5′ cloning site Xba I (not destroyed); 3′ cloning site Not I (not destroyed)
  Sequencing primers: 5′ n/a; 3′ EBV Reverse
Terms and licenses: Academic/Nonprofit Terms; Industry Terms: Not Available to Industry
Depositor comments: Long means that all functional alternative polyadenylation signals have been deleted. Mut means that all microRNA binding sites for an indicated microRNA have been mutated.
How to cite: pIS1 Cyclin D2 long-mut-miR15/16 was a gift from David Bartel (Addgene plasmid # 21647 ; http://n2t.net/addgene:21647 ; RRID:Addgene_21647)
