[The description below was written by a language model from this plasmid's Addgene catalogue record and the feature table of its GenBank file.]
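Description:
pIS1 Cyclin D2 long-mut-miR15/16 is a mammalian Renilla luciferase reporter plasmid of about 9.4 kb, built on the pIS1 backbone to test how the 3′UTR of human cyclin D2 (CCND2) affects gene expression. It is maintained in E. coli through a high-copy ColE1/pUC-type origin and selected with ampicillin via the bla (beta-lactamase) gene.

The reporter unit is driven by the herpes simplex virus thymidine kinase promoter, a modest constitutive promoter, followed by a chimeric beta-globin/immunoglobulin intron that aids transcript processing. A T7 promoter sits immediately upstream of the Renilla luciferase coding sequence. The roughly 5.3 kb CCND2 insert was cloned between XbaI and NotI sites. It corresponds to the unannotated stretch of the feature table between the luciferase open reading frame and the SV40 polyadenylation signal. The catalogue lists luciferase as an N-terminal "tag", but this layout and the depositor's comments indicate that the insert serves as the reporter's 3′UTR rather than as a fused coding sequence.

According to the depositor, "long" means that all functional alternative polyadenylation signals within the insert have been deleted, so that transcripts carry the full-length UTR. "Mut" means that all binding sites for miR-15/16 have been mutated. The construct therefore reports the output of the long CCND2 3′UTR isoform freed from miR-15/16 repression. It is presumably meant for comparison with matching wild-type or shorter UTR reporters in transfected cells, in line with the associated study of how 3′UTR shortening by alternative cleavage and polyadenylation activates oncogenes in cancer cells.
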