LOCUS       Exported 9426 bp ds-DNA circular SYN 13-MAY-2021
DEFINITION  synthetic circular DNA
ACCESSION   .
VERSION     .
KEYWORDS    pIS1 Cyclin D2 long-mut-miR15/16
SOURCE      synthetic DNA construct
  ORGANISM  synthetic DNA construct
REFERENCE   1 (bases 1 to 9426)
  AUTHORS   Mayr C, Bartel DP
  TITLE     Widespread shortening of 3'UTRs by alternative cleavage and
            polyadenylation activates oncogenes in cancer cells.
  JOURNAL   Cell. 2009 Aug 21. 138(4):673-84.
  PUBMED    19703394
REFERENCE   2 (bases 1 to 9426)
  AUTHORS   .
  TITLE     Direct Submission
  JOURNAL   Exported May 13, 2021 from SnapGene Server 1.1.58
            http://www.snapgene.com
FEATURES             Location/Qualifiers
     source          1..9426
                     /organism="synthetic DNA construct"
                     /mol_type="other DNA"
     promoter        8..759
                     /label=HSV TK promoter
                     /note="herpes simplex virus thymidine kinase promoter"
     intron          829..961
                     /label=chimeric intron
                     /note="chimera between introns from human beta-globin and
                     immunoglobulin heavy chain genes"
     primer_bind     944..963
                     /label=pMT2-F
                     /note="Synthetic intron, forward primer"
     promoter        1006..1024
                     /label=T7 promoter
                     /note="promoter for bacteriophage T7 RNA polymerase"
     CDS             1034..1969
                     /codon_start=1
                     /product="luciferase from the anthozoan coelenterate
                     Renilla reniformis (sea pansy)"
                     /label=Rluc
                     /translation="MTSKVYDPEQRKRMITGPQWWARCKQMNVLDSFINYYDSEKHAEN
                     AVIFLHGNAASSYLWRHVVPHIEPVARCIIPDLIGMGKSGKSGNGSYRLLDHYKYLTAW
                     FELLNLPKKIIFVGHDWGACLAFHYSYEHQDKIKAIVHAESVVDVIESWDEWPDIEEDI
                     ALIKSEEGEKMVLENNFFVETMLPSKIMRKLEPEEFAAYLEPFKEKGEVRRPTLSWPRE
                     IPLVKGGKPDVVQIVRNYNAYLRASDDLPKMFIESDPGFFSNAIVEGAKKFPNTEFVKV
                     KGLHFSQEDAPDEMGKYIKSFVERVLKNEQ"
     polyA_signal    7381..7502
                     /label=SV40 poly(A) signal
                     /note="SV40 polyadenylation signal"
     primer_bind     complement(7392..7411)
                     /label=EBV-rev
                     /note="SV40 polyA terminator, reverse primer"
     primer_bind     7446..7465
                     /label=SV40pA-R
                     /note="SV40 polyA, reverse primer"
     promoter        7635..7739
                     /gene="bla"
                     /label=AmpR promoter
     CDS             7740..8600
                     /codon_start=1
                     /gene="bla"
                     /product="beta-lactamase"
                     /label=AmpR
                     /note="confers resistance to ampicillin, carbenicillin, and
                     related antibiotics"
                     /translation="MSIQHFRVALIPFFAAFCLPVFAHPETLVKVKDAEDQLGARVGYI
                     ELDLNSGKILESFRPEERFPMMSTFKVLLCGAVLSRIDAGQEQLGRRIHYSQNDLVEYS
                     PVTEKHLTDGMTVRELCSAAITMSDNTAANLLLTTIGGPKELTAFLHNMGDHVTRLDRW
                     EPELNEAIPNDERDTTMPVAMATTLRKLLTGELLTLASRQQLIDWMEADKVAGPLLRSA
                     LPAGWFIADKSGAGERGSRGIIAALGPDGKPSRIVVIYTTGSQATMDERNRQIAEIGAS
                     LIKHW"
     primer_bind     complement(7958..7977)
                     /label=Amp-R
                     /note="Ampicillin resistance gene, reverse primer"
     rep_origin      8771..9359
                     /direction=RIGHT
                     /label=ori
                     /note="high-copy-number ColE1/pMB1/pBR322/pUC origin of
                     replication"
     primer_bind     9260..9279
                     /label=pBR322ori-F
                     /note="pBR322 origin, forward primer"
ORIGIN
        1 agatctaaat gagtcttcgg acctcgcggg ggccgcttaa gcggtggtta gggtttgtct
       61 gacgcggggg gagggggaag gaacgaaaca ctctcattcg gaggcggctc ggggtttggt
      121 cttggtggcc acgggcacgc agaagagcgc cgcgatcctc ttaagcaccc ccccgccctc
      181 cgtggaggcg ggggtttggt cggcgggtgg taactggcgg gccgctgact cgggcgggtc
      241 gcgcgcccca gagtgtgacc ttttcggtct gctcgcagac ccccgggcgg cgccgccgcg
      301 gcggcgacgg gctcgctggg tcctaggctc catggggacc gtatacgtgg acaggctctg
      361 gagcatccgc acgactgcgg tgatattacc ggagaccttc tgcgggacga gccgggtcac
      421 gcggctgacg cggagcgtcc gttgggcgac aaacaccagg acggggcaca ggtacactat
      481 cttgtcaccc ggaggcgcga gggactgcag gagcttcagg gagtggcgca gctgcttcat
      541 ccccgtggcc cgttgctcgc gtttgctggc ggtgtccccg gaagaaatat atttgcatgt
      601 ctttagttct atgatgacac aaaccccgcc cagcgtcttg tcattggcga attcgaacac
      661 gcagatgcag tcggggcggc gcggtcccag gtccacttcg catattaagg tgacgcgtgt
      721 ggcctcgaac accgagcgac cctgcagcga cccgcttaaa agcttgattc ttctgacaca
      781 acagtctcga acttaagctg cagaagttgg tcgtgaggca ctgggcaggt aagtatcaag
      841 gttacaagac aggtttaagg agaccaatag aaactgggct tgtcgagaca gagaagactc
      901 ttgcgtttct gataggcacc tattggtctt actgacatcc actttgcctt tctctccaca
      961 ggtgtccact cccagttcaa ttacagctct taaggctaga gtacttaata cgactcacta
     1021 taggctagcc accatgactt cgaaagttta tgatccagaa caaaggaaac ggatgataac
     1081 tggtccgcag tggtgggcca gatgtaaaca aatgaatgtt cttgattcat ttattaatta
     1141 ttatgattca gaaaaacatg cagaaaatgc tgttattttt ttacatggta acgcggcctc
     1201 ttcttattta tggcgacatg ttgtgccaca tattgagcca gtagcgcggt gtattatacc
     1261 agaccttatt ggtatgggca aatcaggcaa atctggtaat ggttcttata ggttacttga
     1321 tcattacaaa tatcttactg catggtttga acttcttaat ttaccaaaga agatcatttt
     1381 tgtcggccat gattggggtg cttgtttggc atttcattat agctatgagc atcaagataa
     1441 gatcaaagca atagttcacg ctgaaagtgt agtagatgtg attgaatcat gggatgaatg
     1501 gcctgatatt gaagaagata ttgcgttgat caaatctgaa gaaggagaaa aaatggtttt
     1561 ggagaataac ttcttcgtgg aaaccatgtt gccatcaaaa atcatgagaa agttagaacc
     1621 agaagaattt gcagcatatc ttgaaccatt caaagagaaa ggtgaagttc gtcgtccaac
     1681 attatcatgg cctcgtgaaa tcccgttagt aaaaggtggt aaacctgacg ttgtacaaat
     1741 tgttaggaat tataatgctt atctacgtgc aagtgatgat ttaccaaaaa tgtttattga
     1801 atcggaccca ggattctttt ccaatgctat tgttgaaggt gccaagaagt ttcctaatac
     1861 tgaatttgtc aaagtaaaag gtcttcattt ttcgcaagaa gatgcacctg atgaaatggg
     1921 aaaatatatc aaatcgttcg ttgagcgagt tctcaaaaat gaacaataat tctaggagct
     1981 ctataccggt ctcgatatca ctactagtgt tctagaggat gccagttggg ccgaaagaga
     2041 gagacgcgtc cataatctgg tctcttcttc tttctggttg tttttgttct ttgtgtttta
     2101 gggtgaaact taaaaaaaaa attctgcccc cacctagatc atatttaaag atcttttaga
     2161 agtgagagaa aaaggtccta cgaaaacgga ctcataaaaa gcatttggtg cctatttgaa
     2221 gtacagcata agggaatccc ttgtatatgc gaacagttat tgtttgatta tgtaaaagta
     2281 atagtaaaat gcttacagga aaacctgcag agtagttaga gaatatgtat gcctgcaata
     2341 tgggaacaaa ttagaggaga cttttttttt tcatgttatg agctagcaca tacaccccct
     2401 tgtagtataa tttcaaggaa ctgtgtacgc catttatggc atgattagat tgcaaagcaa
     2461 tgaactcaag aaggaattga aataaggagg gacatgatgg ggaaggagta caaaacaatc
     2521 tctcaacatg attgaaccat ttgggatgga gaagcacctt tgctctcagc cacctgttac
     2581 taagtcagga gtgtagttgg atctctacat taatgtcctc ttgctgtcta cagtagcgga
     2641 tacctaaaaa aagatgtttt attttgccag ttggacacag gtgattggct cctgggtttc
     2701 atgttctgtg acatcctgct tcttcttcca aatgcagttc attgcagaca ccaccatatt
     2761 gctatctaat ggggaaatgt agctatgggc cataaccaaa actcacatga aacggaggca
     2821 gatggagacc aagggtggga tccagaatgg agtcttttct gttattgtat ttaaaagggt
     2881 aatgtggcct tggcatttct tcttagaaaa aaactaattt ttggtgctga ttggcatgtc
     2941 tggttcacag tttagcattg ttataaacca ttccattcga aaagcacttt gaaaaattgt
     3001 tcccgagcga tagatgggat ggtttatgca agtcatgctg aatactcctc ccctcttctc
     3061 ttttgccccc tcccttcctg cccccagtct gggttactct tcgcttctgg tatctggcgt
     3121 tctttggtac acagttctgg tgttcctacc aggactcaag agacacccct tcctgctgac
     3181 attcccatca caacattcct cagacaagcc tgtaaactaa aatctgttac cattctgatg
     3241 gcacagaagg atcttaattc ccatctctat acttctcctt tggacatgga aagaaaagtt
     3301 attgctggtg caaagataga tggctgaaca tcagggtgtg gcattttgtt cccttttccg
     3361 tttttttttt ttttattgtt gttgttaatt ttattgcaaa gttgtattca gcgtacttga
     3421 atttttcttc ctctccactt cttagaggca ttcagttagc aaagaggttg gagcaacaac
     3481 tttttttttt ttttttgcac aattgtaatt gacaggtaat gaagctattt gttaaaatat
     3541 ttgccttttt aagtaaaaaa gaaaaatcag aacagggcta tttgaagaat tattttatac
     3601 acagattctg ccttgtttca tagtatgagg gttgaagacg gaaaacaatc taagggtctc
     3661 tcattttttt aattttgttt tgttcagttt ggtttttttt tttttttgcg cggataagaa
     3721 gctaaagtca tccatcctta ttcacgttga cagtacctag ctgtaatgtt tcacagagtg
     3781 tgcggatatt ttataaacat ttttataata tattatttta ctgcttaaat tccaagtcct
     3841 gaagtagatg gttgagatat gagttcttcg tactggaaaa gcccttccgt agtttgtttt
     3901 cttctggtag catattcatg gttgtttttt tttttctttt ttggtttttt ggtttttttt
     3961 ttttcctctg atcacattct tcaaagacgg agtattcttt acctcaggtt tactggacaa
     4021 aatcaataac tacaaaaggc aatgattcac gcttttgttt tcataatacc tcacaaccgt
     4081 acagtttctg cttgggagcc cattcgcatg aggaatacag aagcagtgtg agcagggctg
     4141 actccctctc aggtggaagg cagggcggtc tcactcccag ggaccttttt ggtcatggag
     4201 gccatcgggc tcccagttag accctggtat cctcatcatg atggaaaaaa tacattgaac
     4261 caagggatcc tccctcccct tcaaggcaga cgttcagtac aaacatttat gcggtaggct
     4321 cagatgtcgt aatttgcact taggtaccag gtgtcaggaa acagactaaa aagaattcca
     4381 ccaggctgtt tggagatcct catcttggag ctttttcaaa agcggggctt catctgcaaa
     4441 gggccctttc atcttgaagt ttttcccctc cgtctttccc ctcccctggc atggacacct
     4501 tgtgtttagg atcatctctg caggtttcct aggtctgaat ctgcgagtag atgaacctgc
     4561 agcaagcagc gtttatggtg cttccttctc cctcctctgt ctcaaactgc gcaggcaagc
     4621 actatgcaag cccaggccct ctgctgagcg gtactaaacg gtcgggtttt caatcacact
     4681 gaattggcag gataagaaaa ataggtcaga taagtatggg atgatagttg aagggaggtg
     4741 aagaggctgc ttctctacag aggtgaaatt ccagatgagt cagtctcttg ggaagtgtgt
     4801 ttagaagggt tcaggacttt gtgagttagc atgaccctaa aattctaggg gatttctggt
     4861 gggacaatgg gtggtgaatt ttgaagtttt ggagagggaa gtggagcagc cagcaagtaa
     4921 gctagccaga gttttctcaa gagccagctt tgctcagcac actctcctgg gccccaagga
     4981 gtcccacgga atggggaaag tgggaaccct ggagttcttg ggaatcttgg agcctaaaga
     5041 gaaaccgagg tgcaaattca tttcatggtg actgaccctt gagcttaaac agaagcagca
     5101 aatgaaagaa ccggacaaat aaggaagggc acaagcctac ccgactctat ttacagtctg
     5161 taactttcca ctcttcctgt agtcccgagg cccctgggtc cttctagctt ttctctttcc
     5221 catccttggg gccttgtgtg atgatgggtg tggggctgcc gatgggaaag tcgggggttg
     5281 ttaggctttt ctgcctgctc ctgcttaaac acaagaagga atcctggatt ttgccctctc
     5341 cttagctctt agtctctttg gtaggagttt tgttccagag gagctctccc ccttggattt
     5401 gaacttgctc tttttgttgt tgttgttctt tctcttcttt ttcttacctc ccactaaagg
     5461 ggttccaaat tatcctggtc tttttctacc ttgttgtgtt tctatctcgt ctttacttcc
     5521 atctgtttgt ttttttctcc atcagtgggg gccgagttgt tcccccagcc tgccaaattt
     5581 tgatccttcc cctcttttgg ccaaatccta gggggaagaa atcctagtat gccaaaaata
     5641 tatgctaagc ataattaaac tccatgcggg tccataacag ccaagaagcc tgcaggagaa
     5701 agccaagggc agttccctcc gcagaacacc ccatgcgtgc tgagaggcga gctccttgaa
     5761 gaaggggctg ttcttccagg aggccttatt ttgaactgcc tcaggacccc actggagagc
     5821 acagcatgcc ttactactgg gtcatccttg gtctatgtgc tctgtactgg aggctctgtt
     5881 ctgcctctta tcagccaggt caggggcaca catggcttaa gtgacaaagc cagaggagaa
     5941 gacaaccctg acagcatcac gctgcatccc attgctagca ggattggcaa ctcttcagac
     6001 ggagctgcgc ttccctgcag tctagcacct ctagggcctc tccagactgt gccctgggag
     6061 ctctgggact gaaaggttaa gaacataagg caggatcaga tgactctctc caagagggca
     6121 ggggaatttt ctctccatgg gccacagggg acagggctgg gagaagaaat agacttgcac
     6181 cttatgtcat gtaaataatt gattttctag ttcaagaaga taatattggt agtgtgggaa
     6241 ttggaggtag gaaggggagg aagtctgagt aagccagttg gcttctaagc caaaaggatt
     6301 cctctttgtt tatctctgag acagtccaac cttgagaata gctttaaaag ggaaattaat
     6361 gctgagatga taaagtcccc ttaagccaac aaaccctctg tagctataga atgagtgcag
     6421 gtttctattg gtgtggactc agagcaattt acaagagctg ttcatgcagc catccatttg
     6481 tgcaaaatag ggtaagaaga ttcaagagga tatttattac ttcctcatac cacatggctt
     6541 ttgatgattc tggattctaa acaacccaga atggtcattt caggcacaac gatactacat
     6601 tcgtgtgtgt ctgcttttaa acttggctgg gctatcagac cctattctcg gctcaggttt
     6661 tgagaagcca tcagcaaatg tgtacgtgca tgctgtagct gcagcctgca tcccttcgcc
     6721 tgcagcctac tttggggaaa taaagtgcct tactgactgt agccattaca gtatccaatg
     6781 tcttttgaca ggtgcctgtc cttgaaaaac aaagtttcta tttttatttt taattggttt
     6841 agttcttaac tgctggccaa ctcttacatc cccagcaaat catcgggcca ttggattttt
     6901 tccattatgt tcatcaccct tatatcatgt acctcagatc tctctctctc tcctctctct
     6961 cagttatata gtttcttgtc ttggactttt tttttctttt ctttttcttt ttttttttgc
     7021 tttaaaacaa gtgtgatgcc atatcaagtc catgttattc tctcacagtg tactctataa
     7081 gaggtgtggg tgtctgtttg gtcaggatgt tagaaagtgc tgataagtag catgatcagt
     7141 gtatgcgaaa aggtttttag gaagtatggc aaaaatgttg tattggctat gatggtgaca
     7201 tgatatagtc agctgccttt taagaggtct tatctgttca gtgttaagtg atttaaaaaa
     7261 ataataacct gttttctgac tagtttaaag atggatttga aaatggtttt gaatgcaatt
     7321 aggttatgct atttggacaa taaactcacc ttgacctgcg gccgcttcga gcagacatga
     7381 taagatacat tgatgagttt ggacaaacca caactagaat gcagtgaaaa aaatgcttta
     7441 tttgtgaaat ttgtgatgct attgctttat ttgtaaccat tataagctgc aataaacaag
     7501 ttaacaacaa caattgcatt cattttatgt ttcaggttca gggggaggtg tgggaggttt
     7561 tttaaagcaa gtaaaacctc tacaaatgtg gtaaaatcga taaggatcca ggtggcactt
     7621 ttcggggaaa tgtgcgcgga acccctattt gtttattttt ctaaatacat tcaaatatgt
     7681 atccgctcat gagacaataa ccctgataaa tgcttcaata atattgaaaa aggaagagta
     7741 tgagtattca acatttccgt gtcgccctta ttcccttttt tgcggcattt tgccttcctg
     7801 tttttgctca cccagaaacg ctggtgaaag taaaagatgc tgaagatcag ttgggtgcac
     7861 gagtgggtta catcgaactg gatctcaaca gcggtaagat ccttgagagt tttcgccccg
     7921 aagaacgttt tccaatgatg agcactttta aagttctgct atgtggcgcg gtattatccc
     7981 gtattgacgc cgggcaagag caactcggtc gccgcataca ctattctcag aatgacttgg
     8041 ttgagtactc accagtcaca gaaaagcatc ttacggatgg catgacagta agagaattat
     8101 gcagtgctgc cataaccatg agtgataaca ctgcggccaa cttacttctg acaacgatcg
     8161 gaggaccgaa ggagctaacc gcttttttgc acaacatggg ggatcatgta actcgccttg
     8221 atcgttggga accggagctg aatgaagcca taccaaacga cgagcgtgac accacgatgc
     8281 ctgtagcaat ggcaacaacg ttgcgcaaac tattaactgg cgaactactt actctagctt
     8341 cccggcaaca attaatagac tggatggagg cggataaagt tgcaggacca cttctgcgct
     8401 cggcccttcc ggctggctgg tttattgctg ataaatctgg agccggtgag cgtgggtctc
     8461 gcggtatcat tgcagcactg gggccagatg gtaagccctc ccgtatcgta gttatctaca
     8521 cgacggggag tcaggcaact atggatgaac gaaatagaca gatcgctgag ataggtgcct
     8581 cactgattaa gcattggtaa ctgtcagacc aagtttactc atatatactt tagattgatt
     8641 taaaacttca tttttaattt aaaaggatct aggtgaagat cctttttgat aatctcatga
     8701 ccaaaatccc ttaacgtgag ttttcgttcc actgagcgtc agaccccgta gaaaagatca
     8761 aaggatcttc ttgagatcct ttttttctgc gcgtaatctg ctgcttgcaa acaaaaaaac
     8821 caccgctacc agcggtggtt tgtttgccgg atcaagagct accaactctt tttccgaagg
     8881 taactggctt cagcagagcg cagataccaa atactgttct tctagtgtag ccgtagttag
     8941 gccaccactt caagaactct gtagcaccgc ctacatacct cgctctgcta atcctgttac
     9001 cagtggctgc tgccagtggc gataagtcgt gtcttaccgg gttggactca agacgatagt
     9061 taccggataa ggcgcagcgg tcgggctgaa cggggggttc gtgcacacag cccagcttgg
     9121 agcgaacgac ctacaccgaa ctgagatacc tacagcgtga gctatgagaa agcgccacgc
     9181 ttcccgaagg gagaaaggcg gacaggtatc cggtaagcgg cagggtcgga acaggagagc
     9241 gcacgaggga gcttccaggg ggaaacgcct ggtatcttta tagtcctgtc gggtttcgcc
     9301 acctctgact tgagcgtcga tttttgtgat gctcgtcagg ggggcggagc ctatggaaaa
     9361 acgccagcaa cgcggccttt ttacggttcc tggccttttg ctggcctttt gctcacatgg
     9421 ctcgac
//
