>Addgene plasmid #21647 | pIS1 Cyclin D2 long-mut-miR15/16 | addgene partial sequence | sequence record 27411 | 21647 with Rluc-F
GGTAGTGCAAGGAGTTTCCTAATACTGAATTTGTCAAAGTAAAAGGTCTTCATTTTTCGCAAGAAGATGC
ACCTGATGAAATGGGAAAATATATCAAATCGTTCGTTGAGCGAGTTCTCAAAAATGAACAATAATTCTAG
GAGCTCTATACCGGTCTCGATATCACTACTAGTGTTCTAGAGGATGCCAGTTGGGCCGAAAGAGAGAGAC
GCGTCCATAATCTGGTCTCTTCTTCTTTCTGGTTGTTTTTGTTCTTTGTGTTTTAGGGTGAAACTTAAAA
AAAAAATTCTGCCCCCACCTAGATCATATTTAAAGATCTTTTAGAAGTGAGAGAAAAAGGTCCTACGAAA
ACGGACTCATAAAAAGCATTTGGTGCCTATTTGAAGTACAGCATAAGGGAATCCCTTGTATATGCGAACA
GTTATTGTTTGATTATGTAAAAGTAATAGTAAAATGCTTACAGGAAAACCTGCAGAGTAGTTAGAGAATA
TGTATGCCTGCAATATGGGAACAAATTAGAGGAGACTTTTTTTTTTCATGTTATGAGCTAGCACATACAC
CCCCTTGTAGTATAATTTCAAGGAACTGTGTACGCCATTTATGGCATGATTAGATTGCAAAGCAATGAAC
TCAAGAAGGAATTGAAATAAGGAGGGACATGATGGGGAAGGAGTACAAAACAATCTCTGT
